Addgene plasmid #18054: Keratin 8 S73D
Depositing lab: M Bishr Omary. Publication: Keratin 8 phosphorylation by p38 kinase regulates cellular keratin filament reorganization: modulation by a keratin 1-like disease causing mutation. Ku NO, Azhar S, Omary MB. J Biol Chem. 2002 Mar 29. 277(13):10775-82. 10.1074/jbc.M107623200 PubMed 11788583.
Backbone
  Vector backbone: pMRB101
  Vector type: Mammalian Expression
Growth in bacteria
  Bacterial resistance: Ampicillin, 100 μg/mL
  Growth temperature: 37°C
  Growth strain: DH5alpha
  Copy number: High Copy
Gene/Insert
  Gene/Insert name: Keratin 8 (alt names: KRT8; K8)
  Species: H. sapiens (human)
  Mutation: S73D
  Entrez Gene: KRT8 (a.k.a. CARD2, CK-8, CK8, CYK8, K2C8, K8, KO)
  Cloning method: Restriction Enzyme
  Sequencing primers: 5′ pMRB101-F
Terms and licenses: Academic/Nonprofit Terms; Industry Terms: Not Available to Industry
How to cite: Keratin 8 S73D was a gift from M Bishr Omary (Addgene plasmid # 18054 ; http://n2t.net/addgene:18054 ; RRID:Addgene_18054)
