[The description below was written by a language model from this plasmid's Addgene catalogue record.]
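Description:
Keratin 8 S73D is a mammalian expression plasmid built on the pMRB101 backbone that carries the human keratin 8 coding sequence (KRT8, also called K8 or CK8) with a serine-to-aspartate substitution at residue 73. It is propagated in E. coli as a high-copy plasmid under ampicillin selection. The insert was introduced by restriction enzyme cloning. The record does not state which promoter drives expression in mammalian cells, whether a mammalian selection marker is present, or whether the protein carries an epitope tag, and no feature table is available to fill in these details.

Keratin 8 is a type II intermediate filament protein of simple epithelia. Replacing a serine with aspartate is a standard way to introduce a fixed negative charge at a phosphorylation site, so the S73D change is most reasonably read as a phosphomimetic mutant. This fits the associated study, which concerns phosphorylation of keratin 8 by p38 kinase and its role in regulating keratin filament reorganization in cells, along with modulation of that process by a disease-related mutation resembling one found in keratin 1. The construct is therefore suited to transfection experiments that compare filament assembly, organization or solubility of the charge-mimicking protein against wild-type keratin 8 or other variants at the same site. Because type II keratins form filaments as obligate heteropolymers with a type I partner, such experiments generally depend on a partner keratin being present in the cells, though the record itself does not describe any co-expression arrangement.
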