>Addgene plasmid #18054 | Keratin 8 S73D | addgene partial sequence | sequence record 23890 | pMRB101-F 5'-aagatgcaggcagctgagtt-3'
GTTGAGANAGAGTACTCCCGTTGCGGTGCTGTTAACGGTGGAGGGCAGTGTAGTCTGAGCAGTACTCGTT
GCTGCCGCGCGCGCCACCAGACATAATAGCTGACAGACTAACAGACTGTTCCTTTCCATGGGTCTTTTCT
GCAGTCACCGTCCTTGACACGAAGCTAATTCGGGGGTTCGGCCCGCCTGCCTCCACTCCTGCCTCCACCA
TGTCCATCAGGGTGACCCAGAAGTCCTACAAGGTGTCCACCTCTGGCCCCCGGGCCTTCAGCAGCCGCTC
CTACACGAGTGGGCCCGGTTCCCGCATCAGCTCCTCGAGCTTCTCCCGAGTGGGCAGCAGCAACTTTCGC
GGTGGCCTGGGCGGCGGCTATGGTGGGGCCAGCGGCATGGGAGGCATCACCGCAGTTACGGTCAACCAGA
GCCTGCTGGACCCCCTTGTCCTGGAGGTGGACCCCAACATCCAGGCCGTGCGCACCCAGGAGAAGGAGCA
GATCAAGACCCTCAACAACAAGTTTGCCTCCTTCATAGACAAGGTACGGTTCCTGGAGCAGCAGAACAAG
ATGCTGGAGACCAAGTGGAGCCTCCTGCAGCAGCAGAAGACGGCTCGAAGCAACATGGACAACATGTTCG
AGAGCTACATCAACAACCTTAGGCGGCAGCTGGAAGACTCTGGGCCAGGAGAAGCTGAAGCTGGAGGCGG
ANCTTGGCAACATGCAGGGGGCTGGTGGAGGACTTCAAGAACAAGTTNTNNGATGANATCAATAAGCGTA
CAGAGATGGAAAACGAATTTN
